>Addgene plasmid #153784 | pGBW-m4252783 | addgene full sequence | sequence record 301677 | Ginkgo NGS Result
TGCGTCCTGCGACGGAGAAAAGCCTACCGCACACCTACCGGCTGGTGGCCCCACCCTGCATTATAAGCCA
ACAGAACGGGTGACGTCACGACACGACGAGGGCGCGCGCTCCCAAAGGTACGGGTGCACTGCCCAACGGC
ACCGCCATAACTGCCGCCCCCGCAACAGACGACAAACCGAGTTCTCCAGTCAGTGACAAACTTCACGTCA
GGGTCCCCAGATGGTGCCCAGCCCATCTCACCCGAATAAGAGCTTTCCCGCATTAGCGAAGGGCTCAAGA
CCTTGGGTTCTTGCCGCCCACCATGCCCCCCACCTTGTTTCAACGACCTCACAGCCCGCCTCACAAGCGT
CTTCCATTCAAGACTCGGGAACAGCCGCCATTTTGCTGCGCTCCCCCCAACCCCCAGTTCAGGGCAACCT
TGCTCGCGGACCCAGACTACAGCCCTTGGCGGTCTCTCCACACGCTTCCGTCCCACCGAGCGGCCCGGCG
GCCACGAAAGCCCCGGCCAGCCCAGCAGCCCGCTACTCACCAAGTGACGATCACAGCGATCCACAAACAA
GAACCGCGACCCAAATCCCGGCTGCGACGGAACTAGCTGTGCCACACCCGGCGCGTCCTTATATAATCAT
CGGCGTTCACCGCCCCACGGAGATCCCTCCGCAGAATCGCCGAGAAGGGACTACTTTTCCTCGCCTGTTC
CGCTCTCTGGAAAGAAAACCAGTGCCCTAGAGTCACCCAAGTCCCGTCCTAAAATGTCCTTCTGCTGATA
CTGGGGTTCTAAGGCCGAGTCTTATGAGCAGCGGGCCGCTGTCCTGAGCGTCCGGGCGGAAGGATCAGGA
CGCTCCTGCGCCCTTCGTCTGACGTGGCAGCGCTCGCCGTGACGAGGGGGGCGCCCGCGGGAGGCGCCAA
AACCCGGCGCGGAGGCCAGGCGCGCCCCGATTTCGATATTCCTCGGATCTCGGATAGATCGGGATTGAGG
ATGTAGGTTGAACTTCTCTCGGGTGATCCCGATCTCGGATATTCGGGATTGGAGTAATACCTGGCGATAG
GCGCTGCCAAGCAATAGCCAAGGCGCAAGGCCGGCCAAGAGACTTGCGATAGTTCGTTCGAGAGGTAGCC
TGCAAGATGGATCGGACGAAAGGTTTGAAGATTTTCCGACGAGGGCCTTGGAGAGTTCGGAAATTTAAAT
GCAACTATGGATGAACGAAATAGACAGATCGCTGAGATAGGTGCCTCACTGATTAAGCATTGGTAACTGT
CAGACCAAGTTTACTCATATATACTTTAGATTGATTTAAAACTTCATTTTTAATTTAAAAGGATCTAGGT
GAAGATCCTTTTTGATAATCTCATGACCAAAATCCCTTAACGTGAGTTTTCGTTCCACTGAGCGTCAGAC
CCCGTAGAAAAGATCAAAGGATCTTCTTGAGATCCTTTTTTTCTGCGCGTAATCTGCTGCTTGCAAACAA
AAAAACCACCGCTACCAGCGGTGGTTTGTTTGCCGGATCAAGAGCTACCAACTCTTTTTCCGAAGGTAAC
TGGCTTCAGCAGAGCGCAGATACCAAATACTGTTCTTCTAGTGTAGCCGTAGTTAGGCCACCACTTCAAG
AACTCTGTAGCACCGCCTACATACCTCGCTCTGCTAATCCTGTTACCAGTGGCTGCTGCCAGTGGCGATA
AGTCGTGTCTTACCGGGTTGGACTCAAGACGATAGTTACCGGATAAGGCGCAGCGGTCGGGCTGAACGGG
GGGTTCGTGCACACAGCCCAGCTTGGAGCGAACGACCTACACCGAACTGAGATACCTACAGCGTGAGCTA
TGAGAAAGCGCCACGCTTCCCGAAGGGAGAAAGGCGGACAGGTATCCGGTAAGCGGCAGGGTCGGAACAG
GAGAGCGCACGAGGGAGCTTCCAGGGGGAAACGCCTGGTATCTTTATAGTCCTGTCGGGTTTCGCCACCT
CTGACTTGAGCGTCGATTTTTGTGATGCTCGTCAGGGGGGCGGAGCCTATGGAAAAACGCCAGCAACGCG
GCCTTTTTACGGTTCCTGGCCTTTTGCTGGCCTTTTGCTCACATGATTTAAATGAAACTCGTAATCGGAG
AACGGGTGCAATAGCAAGGACCAGATCGAACTTGACTGACGCAATTCTGAGCGTAGTCGAAACCCAGACA
AGTCGATCTCGCCAAGTAGCTGACTTGACTGGTTAATTAAGTTTCGATAGCCCAAGGTAACCAATGAGAT
TAGGGAGGGAAGAAAGTTTGATGAACTACTTCTGACCCCTAGTGGTGTCCAGAAAAGACCATTAAAGGAA
TGTCTTGATCGAAATCGAGAGATCGCCTGCAGGATAGCTGACGACCTTAAGGATAAATTTCTGGTAAGGA
GGACACGTATGGAAGTGGGCAAGTTGGGGAAGCCGTATCCGTTGCTGAATCTGGCATATGTGGGAGTATA
AGACGCGCAGCGTCGCATCAGGCATTTTTTTCTGCGCCAATGCCGGTAGATAGCAATCCGGCCCGAGGGG
CACAAAAAACCCCTCAAGACCCGTTTAGAGGCCCCAAGGGGTTATGCTACGATACCGATAGAGATGGGCC
AATACCACATTTGTAGAGGTTTTACTTGCTTTAAAAAACCTCCCACACCTCCCCCTGAACCTGAAACATA
AAATGAATGCAATTGTTGTTGTTAACTTGTTTATTGCAGCTTATAATGGTTACAAATAAAGCAATAGCAT
CACAAATTTCACAAATAAAGCATTTTTTTCACTGCATTCTAGTTGTGGTTTGTCCAAACTCATCAATGTA
TCTTATCATGTCTGTGAGCTGAAGGTACGCTGTATCTCAGTCAGTCAAGCTAGCTTAGAGGGCACCAGAC
GAGGATATCTTTTTGAATCTGTTGGCTGCACTCACCGCGATAAAATTCTTTTTCCATCGCCTCTTCGACT
GAAAGTAAAGGTTTTCCGCAAACCCGTTTAAAAACGATTGTGCATCAGCCATGGTGGCGGCCGCTGGCGG
GTGTGTCGAGTGGATGGTAGGATCGACAAAGATCTGATCTGACGGTTCACTAAACCAGCTCTGCTTATAT
AGACCTCCCACCGTACACGCCTACCGCCCATTTGCGTCAATGGGGCGGAGTTGTTACGACATTTTGGAAA
GTCCCGTTGATTTTGGTGCCAAAACAAACTCCCATTGACGTCAATGGGGTGGAGACTTGGAAATCCCCGT
GAGTCAAACCGCTATCCACGCCCATTGATGTACTGCCAAAACCGCATCAGCATGGTAATAGCGATGACTA
ATACGTAGATGTACTGCCAAGTAGGAAAGTCCCATAAGGTCATGTACTGGGCATAATGCCAGGCGGGCCA
TTTACCGTCATTGACGTCAATAGGGGGCGTACTTGGCATATGATACACTTGATGTACTGCCAAGTGGGCA
GTTTACCGTAAATACTCCACCCATTGACGTCAATGGAAAGTCCCTATTGGCGTTACTATGGGAACATACG
TCATTATTGACGTCAATGGGCGGGGGTCGTTGGGCGGTCAGCCAGGCGGGCCATTTACCGTAAGTTATGT
AACGCGGAACTCCATATATGGGCTATGAACTAATGACCCCGTAATTGATTACTAGATCTGGCTACACTCG
ATCAGCAGTTAGATAATAAAATCGCTATCCATCGAAGATGGATGTGTGTTGGTTTTTTGTGTGTGTAACG
CAACGATTGATAGCATAACCCCTTGGGGCCTCTAAACGGGTCTTGAGGGGTTTTTTGAATTGAGAGGTAG
CTGAAGCTGCTGTTATGACCACTAGAGGGAAGAAGATACCTGTGGAGCTAATGGTCCAAGATGTCGGGAG
CCGCGATCGCTGCCAAAAAGGTAAGCTGACGATAGCTGACGAGATTCGATGCCCGACGAGCAAATGAGCG
CCACGGCTGTTCGCGTAAGCTCGAAACGACGGAGATTCGATAGAGCCAGAGTCGAGTTTAAACGATTCGG
GATCTTAAGGATAAATTTCTGGTAAGGAGGACACGTATGGAAGTGGGCAAGTTGGGGAAGCCGTATCCGT
TGCTGAATCTGGCATATGTGGGAGTATAAGACGCGCAGCGTCGCATCAGGCATTTTTTTCTGCGCCAATG
CACCTAGAATCGGTTACCAATGCTTAATCAGTGAGGCACCTATCTCAGCGATCTGTCTATTTCGTTCATC
CATAGTTGCCTGACTCCCCGTCGTGTAGATAACTACGATACGGGAGGGCTTACCATCTGGCCCCAGTGCT
GCAATGATACCGCGAGACCCACGCTCACCGGCTCCAGATTTATCAGCAATAAACCAGCCAGCCGGAAGGG
CCGAGCGCAGAAGTGGTCCTGCAACTTTATCCGCCTCCATCCAGTCTATCAACTGTTGCCGGGAAGCTAG
AGTAAGTAGTTCGCCAGTTAATAGTTTACGCAAGGTTGTTGCCATTGCTACAGGCATCGTGGTGTCACGC
TCGTCGTTTGGTATGGCTTCATTCAGCTCCGGTTCCCAACGATCAAGGCGAGTTACATGATCCCCCATGT
TGTGCAAAAAAGCGGTTAGCTCCTTCGGTCCTCCAATCGTTGTCAGAAGTAAGTTGGCCGCAGTGTTATC
ACTCATGGTTATGGCAGCACTGCATAATTCTCTTACTGTCATGCCATCCGTAAGATGCTTTTCTGTGACT
GGTGAATACTCAACCAAGTCATTCTGAGAATAGTGTATGCGGCGACCGAGTTGCTCTTGCCCGGCGTCAA
TACGGGATAATACCGCGCCACATAGCAGAACTTTAAAAGTGCTCATCATTGGAAAGCGTTCTTCGGGGCG
AAAACTCTCAAGGATCTTACCGCTGTTGAGATCCAGTTCGATGTAACCCACTCGCGCACCCAACTGATCT
TCAGCATCTTTTACTTTCACCAGCGTTTCTGGGTGAGCAAAAACAGGAAGGCAAAATGCCGCAAAAAAGG
GAATAAGGGCGACACGGAAATGTTGAATACTCATGCGAAAGCCTCCTGCTGATCCTGTCTCTTGATAGAT
GTTTGCAAAAGCTAGGACTCGATTATACGTTGACCGATCAGACTATCAATATCTAGGTTTAAACAGATCG
GTACGCTGCCGTGACCAGGCTTGAGTACAATATCTGACGATTGGACTTCCTGGGTCCCAAGCTGGATTCC
GACTGGCTGACTGCCAAGCAACGATATGGATCGTCGAGACTCGCACTGAGAGGATCGTTCTCGGTACACC
AGGCGCGCCTAGCGTTACACACACAAAAAACCAACACACATCCATCTTCGATGGATAGCGATTTTATTAT
CTAAGACTAGGCTTACATACTAGCCTAGGCACCGGGCTTGCGGGTCATGCACCAGGTGCGCGGTCCTTCG
GGCACCTCGACGTCGGCGGTGACGGTGAAGCCGAGCCGCTCGTAGAAGGGGAGGTTGCGGGGCGCGGAGG
TCTCCAGGAAGGCGGGCACCCCGGCGCGCTCGGCGGCCTCCACTCCGGGGAGCACGACGGCGCTGCCCAG
ACCCTTGCCCTGGTGGTCGGGCGAGACGCCGACGGTGGCCAGGAACCACGCGGGCTCCTTGGGCCGGTGC
GGCGCCAGGAGGCCCTCCATCTGTTGCTGCGCGGCCAGCCGGGAACCGCTCAACTCGGCCATGCGCGGGC
CGATCTCGGCGAACACCGCCCCCGCTTCGACGCTCTCCGGCGTGGTCCAGACCGCCACCGCGGCGCCGTC
GTCCGCGACCCACACCTTGCCGATGTCGAGCCCGACGCGCGTGAGGAAGAGTTCTTGCAGCTCGGTGACC
CGCTCGATGTGGCGGTCCGGATCGACGGTGTGGCGCGTGGCGGGGTAGTCGGCGAACGCGGCGGCGAGGG
TGCGTACGGCCCTGGGGACGTCGTCGCGGGTGGCGAGGCGCACCGTGGGCTTGTACTCGGTCATGTTGTC
TAACAAAAAAGCCAAAAACGGCCAGAATTTAGCGGACAATTTACAAGTCTAACACTGAAAATTACATATT
GACCCAAATGATTACATTTCAAAAGGTGCCTAAAAAACTTCACAAAACACACTCGCCAACCCCGAGCGCA
TAGTTCAAAACCGGAGCTTCAGCTACTTAAGAAGATAGGTACATAAAACCGACCAAAGAAACTGACGCCT
CACTTATCCCTCCCCTCACCAGAGGTCCGGCGCCTGTCGATTCAGGAGAGCCTACCCTAGGCCCGAACCC
Features (pLannotate 1.2.2; 19 found; start..end, strand, type, name):
   1191..1255    +  CDS            bla(M) (fragment): β-lactamase lacking the signal sequence; bla(M); allows cytosolic expression of β-lactamase
   1427..2015    +  rep_origin     ori: high-copy-number ColE1/pMB1/pBR322/pUC origin of replication
   2241..2312    -  misc_feature   3' β-globin insulator: insulator downstream of the human β-globin locus (Farrell et al., 2002)
   2357..2493    -  terminator     rrnG terminator: transcription terminator from the E. coli ribosomal RNA rrnG operon (Albrechtsen et al., 1991)
   2523..2569    -  terminator     T7 terminator: transcription terminator for bacteriophage T7 RNA polymerase
   2592..2661    +  CDS            large T antigen (fragment): large T antigen from SV40 (simian virus 40)
   2684..2805    +  polyA_signal   SV40 poly(A) signal: SV40 polyadenylation signal
   2913..2929    -  CDS            CBP (fragment): calmodulin-binding peptide derived from skeletal muscle myosin light chain kinase; binds calmodulin with nanomolar affinity in the presence of calcium
   3067..3118    -  promoter       CMVd2 promoter: truncated human cytomegalovirus (CMV) immediate early promoter that yields moderately reduced expression relative to the full-length promoter
   3181..3198    +  promoter       CMV promoter (fragment): human cytomegalovirus (CMV) immediate early promoter
   3271..3574    -  enhancer       CMV enhancer: human cytomegalovirus immediate early enhancer
   3655..3703    +  polyA_signal   poly(A) signal: synthetic polyadenylation signal
   3721..3767    +  terminator     T7 terminator: transcription terminator for bacteriophage T7 RNA polymerase
   3772..3843    -  misc_feature   5' β-globin insulator: insulator upstream of the human β-globin locus (Farrell et al., 2002)
   3995..4131    -  terminator     rrnG terminator: transcription terminator from the E. coli ribosomal RNA rrnG operon (Albrechtsen et al., 1991)
   4144..5004    -  CDS            AmpR: β-lactamase; bla; confers resistance to ampicillin, carbenicillin, and related antibiotics
   5270..5318    -  polyA_signal   poly(A) signal: synthetic polyadenylation signal
   5347..5944    -  CDS            PuroR (fragment): puromycin N-acetyltransferase; pac from Streptomyces; confers resistance to puromycin
   5948..927     -  promoter       UbC promoter (across the origin): human ubiquitin C promoter
