[The description below was written by a language model from this plasmid's Addgene catalogue record and pLannotate feature annotations shown in this document.]
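Description:
pGBW-m4252783 is a mammalian expression plasmid for nsp11 of SARS-CoV-2, built on the pTwist_CMV_Puro_6 backbone from which an AarI site has been removed. It is maintained in E. coli as a high-copy plasmid through a ColE1/pUC-type origin and selected with ampicillin via a full-length β-lactamase gene. For selection in mammalian cells it carries a puromycin N-acetyltransferase cassette, which the feature table places downstream of a human ubiquitin C promoter and upstream of a synthetic poly(A) signal.

The payload is the wild-type nsp11 coding segment, a very short insert of about 32 bp derived from the ORF1ab region, expressed from the CMV immediate-early enhancer and promoter. The backbone supplies a C-terminal TEV protease cleavage site followed by a calmodulin-binding peptide (CBP), so the product can be captured on calmodulin resin in the presence of calcium and the tag then removed with TEV. The automated annotation detects the CMV enhancer, only partial matches to the core promoter, and only a small CBP fragment, all on the reverse strand. It does not annotate nsp11 or the TEV site, as might be expected for such short elements. An SV40 poly(A) signal lies near the expression region, but it is annotated on the opposite strand, so the table does not clearly show which element terminates the nsp11 transcript. Human β-globin insulator elements and bacterial rrnG and T7 terminators flank the cassette, presumably isolating it from neighbouring transcription.

The record supports its use for expressing tagged nsp11 in mammalian cells, with puromycin available to select transfected cells. The tag design suits affinity purification, although no specific application is stated.
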