Addgene plasmid #153784: pGBW-m4252783
Purpose: Mammalian expression plasmid for SARS-CoV-2 nsp11
Depositing lab: Ginkgo Bioworks & Benjie Chen. Depositing organization: Ginkgo Bioworks.
Backbone
  Vector backbone: pTwist_CMV_Puro_6 with AarI site removed
  Backbone size w/o insert (bp): 6080
  Vector type: Mammalian Expression
  Selectable markers: Puromycin
Growth in bacteria
  Bacterial resistance: Ampicillin, 100 μg/mL
  Growth temperature: 37°C
  Growth strain: DH5alpha
  Copy number: High Copy
Gene/Insert
  Gene/Insert name: SARS-CoV-2 nsp11
  Species: Severe acute respiratory syndrome coronavirus 2
  Insert size (bp): 32
  Mutation: wt
  Entrez Gene: ORF1ab (a.k.a. GU280_gp01)
  Promoter: CMV
  Tag / fusion protein: Cleavable TEV;CBP (C terminal on backbone)
  Cloning method: Unknown
Resource information
  A portion of this plasmid was derived from a plasmid made by: GinkgoBioworks
Depositor comments: NCBI reference sequence: 43740578
How to cite: pGBW-m4252783 was a gift from Ginkgo Bioworks & Benjie Chen (Addgene plasmid # 153784 ; http://n2t.net/addgene:153784 ; RRID:Addgene_153784)
